Addgene plasmid #79971: rgef-1p::NmBirA
Purpose: encodes E.coli biotin-ligase under neuronal promotor for C.elegans
Depositing lab: Baris Tursun. Depositing organization: Max-Delbrueck-Centrum fuer Molekulare Medizin (MDC). Publication: A tissue-specific protein purification approach in Caenorhabditis elegans identifies novel interaction partners of DLG-1/Discs large. Waaijers S, Munoz J, Berends C, Ramalho JJ, Goerdayal SS, Low TY, Zoumaro-Djayoon AD, Hoffmann M, Koorman T, Tas RP, Harterink M, Seelk S, Kerver J, Hoogenraad CC, Bossinger O, Tursun B, van den Heuvel S, Heck AJ, Boxem M. BMC Biol. 2016 Aug 9;14:66. doi: 10.1186/s12915-016-0286-x. PubMed 27506200.
Backbone
  Vector backbone: pBD95
  Backbone manufacturer: Vidal et al
  Backbone size w/o insert (bp): 7059
  Total vector size (bp): 8349
  Vector type: Worm Expression
Growth in bacteria
  Bacterial resistance: Ampicillin, 100 μg/mL
  Growth temperature: 37°C
  Growth strain: DH5alpha
  Copy number: High Copy
Gene/Insert
  Gene/Insert name: BirA
  Species: C. elegans (nematode)
  Insert size (bp): 1170
  Promoter: rgef
  Tag / fusion protein: NLS::myc (N terminal on insert)
  Cloning method: Restriction Enzyme; 5′ cloning site KpnI (not destroyed); 3′ cloning site EcoRI (not destroyed)
  Sequencing primers: 5′ atgaaggataatactgttcc; 3′ ggaaacagttatgtttggtatattgg
Terms and licenses: Academic/Nonprofit Terms; Industry Terms: Not Available to Industry
How to cite: rgef-1p::NmBirA was a gift from Baris Tursun (Addgene plasmid # 79971 ; http://n2t.net/addgene:79971 ; RRID:Addgene_79971)
