[The description below was written by a language model from this plasmid's Addgene catalogue record, the feature table of its GenBank file and pLannotate feature annotations shown in this document.]
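Description:
rgef-1p::NmBirA is an 8,349 bp C. elegans expression plasmid built on the pBD95 backbone that places the E. coli biotin ligase BirA under a neuronal promoter, recorded as rgef (rgef-1 in the plasmid name). It is propagated in E. coli as a high-copy plasmid through a ColE1/pUC-type origin and selected with ampicillin via the bla (AmpR) gene and its promoter. The remaining bacterial annotations are fragments typical of pUC/pBR322-derived backbones: partial rop, bom and lacI sequences, a lac promoter/operator with a CAP binding site, and a piece of the pUC multiple cloning site.

The payload is a BirA coding sequence of about 1.17 kb, cloned between KpnI and EcoRI sites and fused at its N-terminus to a nuclear localisation signal and a myc epitope ("Nm"). The feature table agrees, showing two short Myc-tag fragments immediately upstream of the birA open reading frame. The catalogue lists the insert species as C. elegans, but both the stated purpose and the annotation identify the enzyme as E. coli BirA. The roughly 3.6 kb upstream of the tags carries no annotation and presumably contains the promoter. Downstream, the only match is a short fragment resembling C. elegans aex-5, and the 3′ UTR is not stated in the record.

BirA activates biotin and transfers it to a specific acceptor sequence, so neuron-restricted expression allows biotinylation of a co-expressed acceptor-tagged protein only in that tissue. This fits the associated publication on tissue-specific protein purification and interaction partner identification in worms. The two additional GenBank records are unannotated partial reads of about 1 kb each and add no feature information.
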