Features (pLannotate 1.2.2; 14 found; start..end, strand, type, name):
      1..18      -  misc_feature   MCS (fragment): pUC18/19 multiple cloning site
   3629..3656    +  CDS            3xMyc (fragment): 3 tandem Myc epitope tags
   3667..3689    +  CDS            3xMyc (fragment): 3 tandem Myc epitope tags
   3697..4863    +  CDS            birA: BIRA_ECOLI - Also known as bioR, dhbB. Experimental evidence at protein level: Swiss-Prot protein existence level 1. Acts both as a biotin--[acetyl-CoA-carboxylase] ligase and a biotin-operon repressor. In the presence of ATP, BirA activates biotin to form the BirA-biotinyl-5'-adenylate (BirA-bio-5'-AMP or holoBirA) complex. HoloBirA can either transfer the biotinyl moiety to the biotin carboxyl carrier protein (BCCP) subunit of acetyl-CoA carboxylase, or bind to the biotin operator site and inhibit transcription of the operon. From Escherichia coli (strain K12).
   5537..5632    +  CDS            aex-5 (fragment): AEX5_CAEEL - Also known as kpc-3 From Caenorhabditis elegans.
   5760..5795    +  CDS            rop (fragment): Rop protein, which maintains plasmids at low copy number; rop
   5897..5996    +  misc_feature   bom (fragment): basis of mobility region from pBR322
   6094..6198    +  promoter       AmpR promoter: bla
   6199..7059    +  CDS            AmpR: β-lactamase; bla; confers resistance to ampicillin, carbenicillin, and related antibiotics
   7230..7818    +  rep_origin     ori: high-copy-number ColE1/pMB1/pBR322/pUC origin of replication
   8001..8093    +  CDS            lacI (fragment): lac repressor; lacI; The lac repressor binds to the lac operator to inhibit transcription in E. coli. This inhibition can be relieved by adding lactose or isopropyl-β-D-thiogalactopyranoside (IPTG).
   8106..8127    +  protein_bind   CAP binding site: CAP binding activates transcription in the presence of cAMP. E. coli catabolite activator protein
   8142..8172    +  promoter       lac promoter: promoter for the E. coli lac operon
   8180..8196    +  protein_bind   lac operator: The lac repressor binds to the lac operator to inhibit transcription in E. coli. This inhibition can be relieved by adding lactose or isopropyl-β-D-thiogalactopyranoside (IPTG). lac repressor encoded by lacI
>Addgene plasmid #79971 | rgef-1p::NmBirA | depositor full sequence | sequence record 149917 | rgef-1p::NmBirA sequence 8349 bps
AAGCTTGCATGCCTGCAGCGTTTCCGATACCCCCTTATATCAGCACACATTCAGTCATCATACCACAAAA
TGTTGTGATAGTGATAGGCAAAACTACCGTATTTCCTCTATTAATCTTGCATGCAAGACTAATTTTCGAT
TAACCCGTAGGGGTGCAAGACTAATAGAGACTGCAAGACTATTAGAGGCTGAAATACTAATTTTCGTATG
CTCAATAATTTTGGAAATTGGCCTATTTTTTGTAGAAACTTGATACCGTTTAAACAAGGAAAAATACACA
CTTTTTAATATTTCATCAATAATTTGAACGATTTTGTGATTTTAAGTTCAATTTGCCCAAAAAAAGACAA
TTTTTCTGACGTTACCGCAAAGTAATGCTGGTCAGGCAAAAAGAGCGGTGCAAAAATATAAGAGACTGCA
ATACTAATAGAGGAAATACGGTAATTGAATTTTAGTGAAACTTGCGACAGTTTTCCTCATTTTTTTGTTA
TTCCGGCATACGAGTGTGGCATACGAGTGAGGTCATCTTTTGTTTCTTCCGTTTCTTCATCGCTTTTGAA
AAAAAATGTTGAAGAAAACTTCGTAGCCGATAGCCGGATAATGTTTGGCACGGCGTTCCAACATATATCA
TTGGAAATTTTTTAAGATTTTTGCGAAAAATCACATTCTTCACGATGAGAACACGTTATTGAAGGAATAT
AAATCAAGAATAACATATAGTTATATTTCTCTATTACTTTAACGTTAAATATGAGCAAATTTGAGCATTT
TGATTGCGATGAAAAGCAGAATCGAGTCAACTGAAATCCGTTCAAAAACCTAAGCTCGGTTCGCCCGAAA
GTCGATTTTTCCAATAGCCGAACAGCACTGCTTCTTTATTTTCCAGGTATTTTTGGGGTGTAAGAATTAT
ATCTTCTTTGTTTGGGTATTTACGTTTCCGAATTCCCTTTCTTGATCTGTCGCTATTTTTCAGAAACCAG
AACAGTTTATCCTTTTTCATGAGAACCTGAATAGCTCAAAAACCCGTTTAATTTCTTTTCATCATCTCAT
TTGAAACTTTCCTAGTCTTCTTAATGATTTCCAGGCTCCTCCTACATTTGTATCTCAAGATGCATACACT
TTATTTCCGCTCCAATTCGAATCATCTACTTCTCTTTTTTCTTCAACTTTCTACTTTTTTCCATTCTTTT
CTTTCAAATGTTCGACGTCTTCAAGTGACTGCTCTTCATTCTCCTCATTTTTCTCGAATTTCATTCTTGT
CTCTTTTTTGCTCAAAAATGGAAAATGAAAGTGACGTGAGATTTGGACGGCGGGACACGGGGGCAGTAGA
AGCAGCAAAAAGGAGAGAAAGAGGACACAAATAAGAAGAACGAATTCAAAAATAAGCGGAGAGGAGCTAT
TTCCGTCAATTCTACCTCCCCAATCTTCATCAATTCGGCTCAATTGAATGACGTCACAGGGAGATAAACC
GTTTGGATGAGCGCCGTCCATCACTGACGCCATCCCGTTTGGGACAAGAAAAGAGAAAAAAGAGCACAAA
GTTTTTGGTGACGGATCTTGTCAATCATATGAAAGTTGTTCTGATTGATTGTCAGTTTTTTTCCTACTTT
TTTGGATTCTATCCACTTCTGAACTTTTGACAAGTTTCAAACTTTCTGAATCATTTTCTATGCATTTTCC
TGGAATTCTTTTTATGTAAAATATGAAATAGAATGTTTTTGAATTCAAGTTCTGCTTTTTTCTTCTTTTT
TGTTCTGTTCGGGCTTGGGTATGCTTTTTTTAAAAATTATTTTGCACATCGACCAATAAGTGCGCAACTT
ATAAAATTAATTTATTTTTGTTAATTTTTGAAATACTTGTATTGCTTTAAGTGATCTGACCTCGCCCTGA
GCTTTCCACGTAGTTATCAAATACAAATCCTCCAAGGGTAACGTACCTATATTACTGATCTTTATAATAA
CTTTATCACCTGTCCAGTTCCAGAGGAATTCTGTTAAGCTTATAGGCACAGAAGGAGTCATTTCTGCTGG
TTTTTAATGATCCAAATCTTTATTTCAAGTAAAAAACTGAACACTTGCGAATAAAACTATCAGATTAACC
ATTCACCAAAAATGTGTTTGAATCTAAAACTTTCTCAGTATTCCAAATATAGAAATAAATAACCACGACA
TTGCTAAAATCTGTCTGAATTGTGTACTCCTTACCGTGAAGTAATAATGGATATAATGAATCGTTTGAAA
TGAATGATCAGCACATTTTTGGTGAAAGATCACAAATAAGGAATAAGCGACGGAAAATAAAACGATTATT
TCGGATCAAAAATTTGTTGAAGATCATATACACTCGAGACCAAGATTATTCTAGACAATTTTCAAATTGG
CTTCTTTGTTTGCAAATCTTCATAATAATCTGTGAAGTTTGGAAATTTGAATTTTTAATCTTTTTTCATA
GATTATAGTTTTTATTTCTTTGCAAAACTATATTAAAAACCGATGCATTGTTTTAGGGAAATTAATGAGC
CTTTTGTTCAACACTAAAAACAATAAAATTAAAATTTTGGCTTCATCATTTGACCTTTTTTAAGTTCGAA
AACTTTTCTCGTATTTCTGAACCGCCAATTTTTTCACACATCTCTAGACTTTTGGTGCCCGTTCCAGAAA
GTTAAGTAATTGCTATTCTAAGAAAGTTCTCAACATTGTTTTTTAGTTCTGATTGAATTCTGATGTTCCA
GGAATATATTTTAAATTTAATATTCTTTGCACTATTTCTATACTAACTAAATAATAAATAGTCTAAGTAT
GTTCAATGAGAACAAAAAAGCTCTATCTATATTTTTCTATCCTATTTCATTTATATCCTTTTCATTTTGA
ACTCACCAGCTTCTCTTCTTCTTCTTGTCCATATACTTCTTAAAAGTCTCGAACTTCTCTCTCTCACTCT
CCATCAATTTCTTTATGGCTACCGCTTGCGCTCTGCCGCTTCCGAAGAAAGAAGGCGTTGGCAGAGCTCT
CAATTCTATTTTTTCTCGCCGTAGGCTATCGATTTCTCAGCTTCTCTTCTCTCTTCCTCACTCCACCACC
ACCACTTCGGGCTTCTTCTTTTCTTCATTTTCGTCTTCTTCTTCATCCTCTTCTTTTTTTTTCAGTTCCC
CCTCACTCCTCCCCTTATATGCGCGTGCGAGAGGGGTGCAAAAGCAGCGCGCATCCGAGAATTGAAACGA
GAAAACGGAGACGCAGCAGCAGTTCGTCCTCAGAAAAATAGCCAGTAAAAAGAGAAAAAGATAGAGAGAG
ACCTATCGCATTTTATTTTCAAATTGCAATTCCTGCAATTCATGTGTGCGTGTGCCCATTTTCAATTCTT
CCCGTTATTTTTCAGACCATTACCAACGTTCTTTCTAGATCTTGAGACAATCTTCCTTCTGCTCAATCGT
TCGTCGTGAAGACGGCATCGACGACGACGACGATCAGCAGTAAAGGATCCCCGGGATTGGCCAAAGGACC
CAAAGGTATGTTTCGAATGATACTAACATAACATAGAACATTTTCAGGAGGACCCTTGAGGGTACCGGTA
GAAAAAATGACCGCTCCAAAGAAGAAACGCAAAGTACCGAGCTCAGAAAAGACCGGTATGGAGCAGAAGC
TCATCTCTGAGGAAGACCTCGGAGGAGAGCAGAAACTCATCTCTGAAGAGGACCTCATGAAGGATAATAC
TGTTCCATTGAAGTTGATTGCTTTGCTTGCAAATGGAGAATTTCATTCTGGAGAACAACTTGGAGAGACG
TTGGGAATGTCGCGTGCTGCAATTAACAAGCATATTCAAACAGTAAGTTTAAACAGTTCGGTACTAACTA
ACCATACATATTTAAATTTTCAGTTGAGAGACTGGGGAGTTGACGTTTTTACGGTTCCAGGAAAGGGATA
TTCGCTTCCAGAGCCAATTCAGCTCTTGAATGCAAAGCAAATTTTGGGACAGCTTGATGGTGGTAGTGTT
GCAGTACTTCCGGTTATAGATAGTACAAATCAGTACTTGCTTGATCGAATAGGAGAATTGAAATCAGGAG
ATGCTTGCATCGCTGAGTATCAGCAGGCTGGACGAGGACGAAGAGGACGTAAGTGGTTCTGTAAGTTTAA
ACATATATATACTAACTAACCCTGATTATTTAAATTTTCAGCGCCTTTCGGAGCCAATCTCTATTTGAGT
ATGTTCTGGCGTCTTGAACAAGGTCCGGCCGCTGCTATCGGACTTTCATTGGTTATTGGAATTGTGATGG
CAGAAGTTCTCCGAAAACTTGGTGCAGATAAGGTGAGAGTCAAGTGGCCTAACGATCTTTATCTTCAAGA
TAGAAAATTGGCCGGAATATTGGTAAGTTTAAACATATATATACTAACTAACCCTGATTATTTAAATTTT
CAGGTTGAGCTTACTGGAAAGACGGGAGATGCTGCTCAAATTGTGATTGGAGCTGGTATCAATATGGCAA
TGAGAAGAGTAGAAGAGTCTGTTGTTAATCAAGGTTGGATCACACTTCAAGAGGCAGGAATCAACCTTGA
TAGAAATACGTTGGCCGCCATGCTTATCCGAGAATTGCGAGCTGCACTCGAACTCTTCGAACAAGAAGGT
CTTGTAAGTTTAAACATATATATACTAACTAACCCTGATTATTTAAATTTTCAGGCCCCTTACCTCAGTA
GATGGGAGAAACTTGACAATTTTATCAATCGACCAGTGAAGTTGATAATTGGAGATAAGGAAATTTTTGG
TATCAGTCGAGGAATTGATAAGCAAGGAGCTCTTCTCCTTGAGCAAGATGGAATCATTAAACCATGGATG
GGTGGAGAGATTTCTTTGCGATCTGCTGAAAAGTAAGAATTCCAACTGAGCGCCGGTCGCTACCATTACC
AACTTGTCTGGTGTCAAAAATAATAGGGGCCGCTGTCATCAGAGTAAGTTTAAACTGAGTTCTACTAACT
AACGAGTAATATTTAAATTTTCAGCATCTCGCGCCCGTGCCTCTGACTTCTAAGTCCAATTACTCTTCAA
CATCCCTACATGCTCTTTCTCCCTGTGCTCCCACCCCCTATTTTTGTTATTATCAAAAAAACTTCTTCTT
AATTTCTTTGTTTTTTAGCTTCTTTTAAGTCACCTCTAACAATGAAATTGTGTAGATTCAAAAATAGAAT
TAATTCGTAATAAAAAGTCGAAAAAAATTGTGCTCCCTCCCCCCATTAATAATAATTCTATCCCAAAATC
TACACAATGTTCTGTGTACACTTCTTATGTTTTTTTTACTTCTGATAAATTTTTTTTGAAACATCATAGA
AAAAACCGCACACAAAATACCTTATCATATGTTACGTTTCAGTTTATGACCGCAATTTTTATTTCTTCGC
ACGTCTGGGCCTCTCATGACGTCAAATCATGCTCATCGTGAAAAAGTTTTGGAGTATTTTTGGAATTTTT
CAATCAAGTGAAAGTTTATGAAATTAATTTTCCTGCTTTTGCTTTTTGGGGGTTTCCCCTATTGTTTGTC
AAGAGTTTCGAGGACGGCGTTTTTCTTGCTAAAATCACAAGTATTGATGAGCACGATGCAAGAAAGATCG
GAAGAAGGTTTGGGTTTGAGGCTCAGTGGAAGGTGAGTAGAAGTTGATAATTTGAAAGTGGAGTAGTGTC
TATGGGGTTTTTGCCTTAAATGACAGAATACATTCCCAATATACCAAACATAACTGTTTCCTACTAGTCG
GCCGTACGGGCCCTTTCGTCTCGCGCGTTTCGGTGATGACGGTGAAAACCTCTGACACATGCAGCTCCCG
GAGACGGTCACAGCTTGTCTGTAAGCGGATGCCGGGAGCAGACAAGCCCGTCAGGGCGCGTCAGCGGGTG
TTGGCGGGTGTCGGGGCTGGCTTAACTATGCGGCATCAGAGCAGATTGTACTGAGAGTGCACCATATGCG
GTGTGAAATACCGCACAGATGCGTAAGGAGAAAATACCGCATCAGGCGGCCTTAAGGGCCTCGTGATACG
CCTATTTTTATAGGTTAATGTCATGATAATAATGGTTTCTTAGACGTCAGGTGGCACTTTTCGGGGAAAT
GTGCGCGGAACCCCTATTTGTTTATTTTTCTAAATACATTCAAATATGTATCCGCTCATGAGACAATAAC
CCTGATAAATGCTTCAATAATATTGAAAAAGGAAGAGTATGAGTATTCAACATTTCCGTGTCGCCCTTAT
TCCCTTTTTTGCGGCATTTTGCCTTCCTGTTTTTGCTCACCCAGAAACGCTGGTGAAAGTAAAAGATGCT
GAAGATCAGTTGGGTGCACGAGTGGGTTACATCGAACTGGATCTCAACAGCGGTAAGATCCTTGAGAGTT
TTCGCCCCGAAGAACGTTTTCCAATGATGAGCACTTTTAAAGTTCTGCTATGTGGCGCGGTATTATCCCG
TATTGACGCCGGGCAAGAGCAACTCGGTCGCCGCATACACTATTCTCAGAATGACTTGGTTGAGTACTCA
CCAGTCACAGAAAAGCATCTTACGGATGGCATGACAGTAAGAGAATTATGCAGTGCTGCCATAACCATGA
GTGATAACACTGCGGCCAACTTACTTCTGACAACGATCGGAGGACCGAAGGAGCTAACCGCTTTTTTGCA
CAACATGGGGGATCATGTAACTCGCCTTGATCGTTGGGAACCGGAGCTGAATGAAGCCATACCAAACGAC
GAGCGTGACACCACGATGCCTGTAGCAATGGCAACAACGTTGCGCAAACTATTAACTGGCGAACTACTTA
CTCTAGCTTCCCGGCAACAATTAATAGACTGGATGGAGGCGGATAAAGTTGCAGGACCACTTCTGCGCTC
GGCCCTTCCGGCTGGCTGGTTTATTGCTGATAAATCTGGAGCCGGTGAGCGTGGGTCTCGCGGTATCATT
GCAGCACTGGGGCCAGATGGTAAGCCCTCCCGTATCGTAGTTATCTACACGACGGGGAGTCAGGCAACTA
TGGATGAACGAAATAGACAGATCGCTGAGATAGGTGCCTCACTGATTAAGCATTGGTAACTGTCAGACCA
AGTTTACTCATATATACTTTAGATTGATTTAAAACTTCATTTTTAATTTAAAAGGATCTAGGTGAAGATC
CTTTTTGATAATCTCATGACCAAAATCCCTTAACGTGAGTTTTCGTTCCACTGAGCGTCAGACCCCGTAG
AAAAGATCAAAGGATCTTCTTGAGATCCTTTTTTTCTGCGCGTAATCTGCTGCTTGCAAACAAAAAAACC
ACCGCTACCAGCGGTGGTTTGTTTGCCGGATCAAGAGCTACCAACTCTTTTTCCGAAGGTAACTGGCTTC
AGCAGAGCGCAGATACCAAATACTGTCCTTCTAGTGTAGCCGTAGTTAGGCCACCACTTCAAGAACTCTG
TAGCACCGCCTACATACCTCGCTCTGCTAATCCTGTTACCAGTGGCTGCTGCCAGTGGCGATAAGTCGTG
TCTTACCGGGTTGGACTCAAGACGATAGTTACCGGATAAGGCGCAGCGGTCGGGCTGAACGGGGGGTTCG
TGCACACAGCCCAGCTTGGAGCGAACGACCTACACCGAACTGAGATACCTACAGCGTGAGCATTGAGAAA
GCGCCACGCTTCCCGAAGGGAGAAAGGCGGACAGGTATCCGGTAAGCGGCAGGGTCGGAACAGGAGAGCG
CACGAGGGAGCTTCCAGGGGGAAACGCCTGGTATCTTTATAGTCCTGTCGGGTTTCGCCACCTCTGACTT
GAGCGTCGATTTTTGTGATGCTCGTCAGGGGGGCGGAGCCTATGGAAAAACGCCAGCAACGCGGCCTTTT
TACGGTTCCTGGCCTTTTGCTGGCCTTTTGCTCACATGTTCTTTCCTGCGTTATCCCCTGATTCTGTGGA
TAACCGTATTACCGCCTTTGAGTGAGCTGATACCGCTCGCCGCAGCCGAACGACCGAGCGCAGCGAGTCA
GTGAGCGAGGAAGCGGAAGAGCGCCCAATACGCAAACCGCCTCTCCCCGCGCGTTGGCCGATTCATTAAT
GCAGCTGGCACGACAGGTTTCCCGACTGGAAAGCGGGCAGTGAGCGCAACGCAATTAATGTGAGTTAGCT
CACTCATTAGGCACCCCAGGCTTTACACTTTATGCTTCCGGCTCGTATGTTGTGTGGAATTGTGAGCGGA
TAACAATTTCACACAGGAAACAGCTATGACCATGATTACGCCAAGCTGTAAGTTTAAACATGATCTTACT
AACTAACTATTCTCATTTAAATTTTCAGAGCTTAAAAATGGCTGAAATCACTCACAACGATGGATACGCT
AACAACTTGGAAATGAAAT
