LOCUS       Exported 1051 bp ds-DNA linear SYN 23-MAY-2021
DEFINITION  encodes E.coli biotin-ligase under neuronal promotor for C.elegans.
ACCESSION   .
VERSION     .
KEYWORDS    rgef-1p::NmBirA
SOURCE      synthetic DNA construct
  ORGANISM  synthetic DNA construct
REFERENCE   1 (bases 1 to 1051)
  TITLE     rgef-1p::NmBirA
  JOURNAL   Unpublished
REFERENCE   2 (bases 1 to 1051)
  AUTHORS   .
  TITLE     Direct Submission
  JOURNAL   Exported May 23, 2021 from SnapGene Server 1.1.58
            http://www.snapgene.com
FEATURES             Location/Qualifiers
     source          1..1051
                     /organism="synthetic DNA construct"
                     /mol_type="other DNA"
ORIGIN
        1 agagtaattg gacttagaag tcagaggcac gggcgcgaga tgctgaaaat ttaaatatta
       61 ctcgttagtt agtagaactc agtttaaact tactctgatg acagcggccc ctattatttt
      121 tgacaccaga caagttggta atggtagcga ccggcgctca gttggaattc ttacttttca
      181 gcagatcgca aagaaatctc tccacccatc catggtttaa tgattccatc ttgctcaagg
      241 agaagagctc cttgcttatc aattcctcga ctgataccaa aaatttcctt atctccaatt
      301 atcaacttca ctggtcgatt gataaaattg tcaagtttct cccatctact gaggtaaggg
      361 gcctgaaaat ttaaataatc agggttagtt agtatatata tgtttaaact tacaagacct
      421 tcttgttcga agagttcgag tgcagctcgc aattctcgga taagcatggc ggccaacgta
      481 tttctatcaa ggttgattcc tgcctcttga agtgtgatcc aaccttgatt aacaacagac
      541 tcttctactc ttctcattgc catattgata ccagctccaa tcacaatttg agcagcatct
      601 cccgtctttc cagtaagctc aacctgaaaa tttaaataat cagggttagt tagtatatat
      661 atgtttaaac ttaccaatat tccggccaat tttctatctt gaagataaag atcgttaggc
      721 cacttgactc tcaccttatc tgcaccaagt tttcggagaa cttctgccat cacaattcca
      781 ataaccaatg aaagtccgat agcagcggcc ggaccttgtt caagacgcca gaacatactc
      841 aaatagagat tggctccgaa aggcgctgaa aatttaaata atcagggtta gttagtatat
      901 atatgtttaa acttacagaa ccacttacgt cctcttcgtc ctcgtccagc ctgctgatac
      961 tcagcgatgc aagcatctcc tgatttcaat tctcctattc gatcaagcaa gtactgattt
     1021 gtactatcta taaccggaag tactgcaaca c
//
