LOCUS       Exported 1027 bp ds-DNA linear SYN 23-MAY-2021
DEFINITION  encodes E.coli biotin-ligase under neuronal promotor for C.elegans.
ACCESSION   .
VERSION     .
KEYWORDS    rgef-1p::NmBirA
SOURCE      synthetic DNA construct
  ORGANISM  synthetic DNA construct
REFERENCE   1 (bases 1 to 1027)
  TITLE     rgef-1p::NmBirA
  JOURNAL   Unpublished
REFERENCE   2 (bases 1 to 1027)
  AUTHORS   .
  TITLE     Direct Submission
  JOURNAL   Exported May 23, 2021 from SnapGene Server 1.1.58
            http://www.snapgene.com
FEATURES             Location/Qualifiers
     source          1..1027
                     /organism="synthetic DNA construct"
                     /mol_type="other DNA"
ORIGIN
        1 ctgtaagttt aaacatgatc ttactaacta actattctca tttaaatttt cagagcttaa
       61 aaatggctga aatcactcac aacgatggat acgctaacaa cttggaaatg aaataagctt
      121 gcatgcctgc agcgtttccg ataccccctt atatcagcac acattcagtc atcataccac
      181 aaaatgttgt gatagtgata ggcaaaacta ccgtatttcc tctattaatc ttgcatgcaa
      241 gactaatttt cgattaaccc gtaggggtgc aagactaata gagactgcaa gactattaga
      301 ggctgaaata ctaattttcg tatgctcaat aattttggaa attggcctat tttttgtaga
      361 aacttgatac cgtttaaaca aggaaaaata cacacttttt aatatttcat caataatttg
      421 aacgattttg tgattttaag ttcaatttgc ccaaaaaaag acaatttttc tgacgttacc
      481 gcaaagtaat gctggtcagg caaaaagagc ggtgcaaaaa tataagagac tgcaatacta
      541 atagaggaaa tacggtaatt gaattttagt gaaacttgcg acagttttcc tcattttttt
      601 gttattccgg catacgagtg tggcatacga gtgaggtcat cttttgtttc ttccgtttct
      661 tcatcgcttt tgaaaaaaaa tgttgaagaa aacttcgtag ccgatagccg gataatgttt
      721 ggcacggcgt tccaacatat atcattggaa attttttaag atttttgcga aaaatcacat
      781 tcttcacgat gagaacacgt tattgaagga atataaatca agaataacat atagttatat
      841 ttctctatta ctttaacgtt aaatatgagc aaatttgagc attttgattg cgatgaaaag
      901 cagaatcgag tcaactgaaa tccgttcaaa aacctaagct cggttcgccc gaaagtcgat
      961 ttttccaata gccgaacagc actgcttctt tattttccag gtatttttgg ggtgtaagaa
     1021 ttatatc
//
