>Addgene plasmid #79971 | rgef-1p::NmBirA | addgene partial sequence | sequence record 152900 | P1234-F 5'-AGACGTAGACGCAGGAGCAG-3'
GCCAGTAAAAAGAGAAAAAGATAGAGAGAGACCTATCGCATTTTATTTTCAAATTGCAATTCCTGCAATT
CATGTGTGCGTGTGCCCATTTTCAATTCTTCCCGTTATTTTTCAGACCATTACCAACGTTCTTTCTAGAT
CTTGAGACAATCTTCCTTCTGCTCAATCGTTCGTCGTGAAGACGGCATCGACGACGACGACGATCAGCAG
TAAAGGATCCCCGGGATTGGCCAAAGGACCCAAAGGTATGTTTCGAATGATACTAACATAACATAGAACA
TTTTCAGGAGGACCCTTGAGGGTACCGGTAGAAAAAATGACCGCTCCAAAGAAGAAACGCAAAGTACCGA
GCTCAGAAAAGACCGGTATGGAGCAGAAGCTCATCTCTGAGGAAGACCTCGGAGGAGAGCAGAAACTCAT
CTCTGAAGAGGACCTCATGAAGGATAATACTGTTCCATTGAAGTTGATTGCTTTGCTTGCAAATGGAGAA
TTTCATTCTGGAGAACAACTTGGAGAGACGTTGGGAATGTCGCGTGCTGCAATTAACAAGCATATTCAAA
CAGTAAGTTTAAACAGTTCGGTACTAACTAACCATACATATTTAAATTTTCAGTTGAGAGACTGGGGAGT
TGACGTTTTTACGGTTCCAGGAAAGGGATATTCGCTTCCAGAGCCAATTCAGCTCTTGAATGCAAAGCAA
ATTTTGGGACAGCTTGATGGTGGTAGTGTTGCAGTACTTCCGGTTATAGATAGTACAAATCAGTACTTGC
TTGATCGAATAGGAGAATTGAAATCAGGAGATGCTTGCATCGCTGAGTATCAGCAGGCTGGACGAGGACG
AAGAGGACGTAAGTGGTTCTGTAAGTTTAAACATATATATACTAACTAACCC
